>Addgene plasmid #115208 | pC0058 PinCas13 (B02) His6-TwinStrep-SUMO-BsaI | addgene full sequence | sequence record 222895 | Addgene NGS Result
CTGGTGCCGCGCGGCAGCCATATGGCTAGCTGGAGCCATCCGCAGTTTGAAAAAGGTGGTGGTAGCGGTG
GTGGTTCAGGTGGTAGTGCATGGTCACACCCTCAGTTTGAGAAAATGTCGGACTCAGAAGTCAATCAAGA
AGCTAAGCCAGAGGTCAAGCCAGAAGTCAAGCCTGAGACTCACATCAATTTAAAGGTGTCCGATGGATCT
TCAGAGATCTTCTTCAAGATCAAAAAGACCACTCCTTTAAGAAGGCTGATGGAAGCGTTCGCTAAAAGAC
AGGGTAAGGAAATGGACTCCTTAAGATTCTTGTACGACGGTATTAGAATCCAAGCTGATCAGACCCCTGA
AGATTTGGACATGGAGGATAACGATATTATTGAGGCTCACAGAGAACAGATTGGTGGATCTATGGAGGAC
GATAAGAAAACCACAGATAGCATCAGATACGAGCTGAAGGACAAGCACTTCTGGGCCGCCTTTCTGAATC
TGGCCAGGCACAACGTGTATATCACCGTGAATCACATCAACAAGATCCTGGAGGAGGGCGAGATCAACCG
CGATGGCTACGAGACAACCCTGAAGAATACATGGAACGAGATCAAGGATATCAATAAGAAGGACCGCCTG
TCCAAGCTGATCATCAAGCACTTCCCCTTTCTGGAGGCCGCCACCTACCGGCTGAACCCTACAGATACCA
CAAAGCAGAAGGAGGAGAAGCAGGCAGAGGCACAGTCCCTGGAGTCTCTGCGGAAGAGCTTCTTCGTGTT
CATCTACAAGCTGAGGGACCTGCGCAATCACTACTCTCACTATAAGCACAGCAAGAGCCTGGAGCGGCCC
AAGTTCGAGGAGGGCCTGCTGGAGAAGATGTATAACATCTTTAACGCCAGCATCAGGCTGGTGAAGGAGG
ATTACCAGTATAATAAGGACATCAACCCTGACGAGGATTTCAAGCACCTGGATCGCACCGAGGAGGAGTT
CAACTACTACTTCACCAAGGACAATGAGGGCAACATCACAGAGAGCGGCCTGCTGTTCTTCGTGAGCCTG
TTCCTGGAGAAGAAGGATGCCATCTGGATGCAGCAGAAGCTGCGCGGCTTCAAGGACAATCGGGAGAACA
AGAAGAAGATGACCAACGAGGTGTTTTGCAGGAGCCGCATGCTGCTGCCTAAGCTGCGCCTGCAGTCCAC
CCAGACACAGGATTGGATTCTGCTGGACATGCTGAATGAGCTGATCCGGTGTCCAAAGTCCCTGTACGAG
CGGCTGAGAGAGGAGGACCGCGAGAAGTTCCGGGTGCCCATCGAGATCGCCGACGAGGATTATGACGCCG
AGCAGGAGCCTTTTAAGAACACCCTGGTGAGACACCAGGATAGGTTCCCATACTTTGCCCTGAGATACTT
CGACTATAATGAGATCTTCACCAACCTGAGGTTTCAGATCGATCTGGGCACATACCACTTTTCTATCTAT
AAGAAGCAGATCGGCGACTACAAGGAGAGCCACCACCTGACCCACAAGCTGTATGGCTTCGAGAGAATCC
AGGAGTTTACAAAGCAGAACCGCCCCGATGAGTGGCGGAAGTTCGTGAAAACCTTCAACTCTTTTGAGAC
AAGCAAGGAGCCATACATCCCCGAGACAACACCTCACTATCACCTGGAGAACCAGAAGATCGGCATCAGG
TTTCGCAACGATAATGACAAGATCTGGCCCAGCCTGAAAACCAACAGCGAGAAGAACGAGAAGTCTAAGT
ACAAGCTGGACAAGAGCTTCCAGGCCGAGGCCTTTCTGAGCGTGCACGAGCTGCTGCCAATGATGTTCTA
CTATCTGCTGCTGAAAACCGAGAACACAGATAACGACAATGAGATCGAGACAAAGAAGAAGGAGAACAAG
AATGATAAGCAGGAGAAGCACAAGATCGAGGAGATCATCGAGAACAAGATCACCGAGATCTACGCCCTGT
ATGACACATTCGCCAATGGCGAGATCAAGTCCATCGATGAGCTGGAGGAGTACTGCAAGGGCAAGGACAT
CGAGATCGGCCACCTGCCCAAGCAGATGATCGCCATCCTGAAGGACGAGCACAAAGTGATGGCCACCGAG
GCCGAGAGAAAGCAGGAGGAGATGCTGGTGGATGTGCAGAAGAGCCTGGAGTCCCTGGACAATCAGATCA
ACGAGGAGATCGAGAATGTGGAGAGAAAGAACAGCTCCCTGAAGTCCGGCAAGATCGCCTCTTGGCTGGT
GAACGATATGATGAGGTTCCAGCCTGTGCAGAAGGACAACGAGGGCAAGCCACTGAACAATTCCAAGGCC
AATTCTACCGAGTATCAGCTGCTGCAGCGCACACTGGCCTTCTTTGGCTCCGAGCACGAGCGGCTGGCCC
CTTACTTCAAGCAGACCAAGCTGATCGAGTCTAGCAATCCCCACCCTTTTCTGAAGGATACAGAGTGGGA
GAAGTGTAACAATATCCTGAGCTTCTACAGGTCCTATCTGGAGGCCAAGAAGAACTTTCTGGAGTCTCTG
AAGCCAGAGGACTGGGAGAAGAATCAGTATTTCCTGAAGCTGAAGGAGCCTAAGACCAAGCCAAAGACAC
TGGTGCAGGGCTGGAAGAATGGCTTCAACCTGCCACGCGGCATCTTTACCGAGCCCATCAGAAAGTGGTT
TATGAAGCACAGGGAGAACATCACAGTGGCAGAGCTGAAGAGGGTGGGCCTGGTGGCCAAAGTGATCCCC
CTGTTCTTTAGCGAGGAGTACAAGGATTCCGTGCAGCCTTTCTACAATTATCACTTTAACGTGGGCAACA
TCAATAAGCCAGACGAGAAGAATTTCCTGAACTGCGAGGAGCGGAGAGAGCTGCTGCGGAAGAAGAAGGA
TGAGTTTAAGAAGATGACCGACAAGGAGAAGGAGGAGAACCCCTCTTATCTGGAGTTCAAGAGCTGGAAT
AAGTTTGAGCGGGAGCTGAGACTGGTGAGGAACCAGGATATCGTGACATGGCTGCTGTGCATGGAGCTGT
TCAACAAGAAGAAGATCAAGGAGCTGAATGTGGAGAAGATCTACCTGAAGAACATCAATACCAACACCAC
AAAGAAGGAGAAGAATACAGAGGAGAAGAACGGCGAGGAGAAGAATATCAAGGAGAAGAACAATATCCTG
AACAGAATCATGCCCATGAGGCTGCCTATCAAGGTGTATGGCAGAGAGAATTTCAGCAAGAACAAGAAGA
AGAAGATCAGGCGCAACACCTTCTTTACCGTGTATATCGAGGAGAAGGGCACCAAGCTGCTGAAGCAGGG
CAACTTCAAGGCCCTGGAGAGGGACCGGAGACTGGGAGGCCTGTTCAGCTTCGTGAAAACCCCCTCTAAG
GCCGAGTCTAAGAGCAACACAATCTCTAAGCTGCGCGTGGAGTACGAGCTGGGCGAGTATCAGAAGGCCC
GGATCGAGATCATCAAGGATATGCTGGCCCTGGAGAAAACCCTGATCGACAAGTATAATAGCCTGGATAC
CGACAATTTCAACAAGATGCTGACAGATTGGCTGGAGCTGAAGGGCGAGCCTGACAAGGCCAGCTTCCAG
AACGATGTGGACCTGCTGATCGCCGTGCGGAACGCCTTTTCCCACAATCAGTACCCAATGCGGAATAGAA
TCGCCTTCGCCAATATCAACCCCTTTTCCCTGTCCTCTGCCAACACCTCTGAGGAGAAGGGCCTGGGCAT
CGCCAATCAGCTGAAGGACAAGACCCACAAGACAATCGAGAAGATCATCGAGATCGAGAAGCCCATCGAG
ACAAAGGAGTAAGGCCGCACTCGAGGCCCGAAAGGAAGCTGAGTTGGCTGCTGCCACCGCTGAGCAATAA
CTAGCATAACCCCTTGGGGCCTCTAAACGGGTCTTGAGGGGTTTTTTGCTGAAAGGAGGAACTATATCCG
GATATCCCGCAAGAGGCCCGGCAGTACCGGCATAACCAAGCCTATGCCTACAGCATCCAGGGTGACGGTG
CCGAGGATGACGATGAGCGCATTGTTAGATTTCATACACGGTGCCTGACTGCGTTAGCAATTTAACTGTG
ATAAACTACCGCATTAAAGCTTATCGATGATAAGCTGTCAAACATGAGAATTCTTGAAGACGAAAGGGCC
TCGTGATACGCCTATTTTTATAGGTTAATGTCATGATAATAATGGTTTCTTAGACGTCAGGTGGCACTTT
TCGGGGAAATGTGCGCGGAACCCCTATTTGTTTATTTTTCTAAATACATTCAAATATGTATCCGCTCATG
AGACAATAACCCTGATAAATGCTTCAATAATATTGAAAAAGGAAGAGTATGAGTATTCAACATTTCCGTG
TCGCCCTTATTCCCTTTTTTGCGGCATTTTGCCTTCCTGTTTTTGCTCACCCAGAAACGCTGGTGAAAGT
AAAAGATGCTGAAGATCAGTTGGGTGCACGAGTGGGTTACATCGAACTGGATCTCAACAGCGGTAAGATC
CTTGAGAGTTTTCGCCCCGAAGAACGTTTTCCAATGATGAGCACTTTTAAAGTTCTGCTATGTGGCGCGG
TATTATCCCGTGTTGACGCCGGGCAAGAGCAACTCGGTCGCCGCATACACTATTCTCAGAATGACTTGGT
TGAGTACTCACCAGTCACAGAAAAGCATCTTACGGATGGCATGACAGTAAGAGAATTATGCAGTGCTGCC
ATAACCATGAGTGATAACACTGCGGCCAACTTACTTCTGACAACGATCGGAGGACCGAAGGAGCTAACCG
CTTTTTTGCACAACATGGGGGATCATGTAACTCGCCTTGATCGTTGGGAACCGGAGCTGAATGAAGCCAT
ACCAAACGACGAGCGTGACACCACGATGCCTGCAGCAATGGCAACAACGTTGCGCAAACTATTAACTGGC
GAACTACTTACTCTAGCTTCCCGGCAACAATTAATAGACTGGATGGAGGCGGATAAAGTTGCAGGACCAC
TTCTGCGCTCGGCCCTTCCGGCTGGCTGGTTTATTGCTGATAAATCTGGAGCCGGTGAGCGTGGGTCACG
CGGTATCATTGCAGCACTGGGGCCAGATGGTAAGCCCTCCCGTATCGTAGTTATCTACACGACGGGGAGT
CAGGCAACTATGGATGAACGAAATAGACAGATCGCTGAGATAGGTGCCTCACTGATTAAGCATTGGTAAC
TGTCAGACCAAGTTTACTCATATATACTTTAGATTGATTTAAAACTTCATTTTTAATTTAAAAGGATCTA
GGTGAAGATCCTTTTTGATAATCTCATGACCAAAATCCCTTAACGTGAGTTTTCGTTCCACTGAGCGTCA
GACCCCGTAGAAAAGATCAAAGGATCTTCTTGAGATCCTTTTTTTCTGCGCGTAATCTGCTGCTTGCAAA
CAAAAAAACCACCGCTACCAGCGGTGGTTTGTTTGCCGGATCAAGAGCTACCAACTCTTTTTCCGAAGGT
AACTGGCTTCAGCAGAGCGCAGATACCAAATACTGTCCTTCTAGTGTAGCCGTAGTTAGGCCACCACTTC
AAGAACTCTGTAGCACCGCCTACATACCTCGCTCTGCTAATCCTGTTACCAGTGGCTGCTGCCAGTGGCG
ATAAGTCGTGTCTTACCGGGTTGGACTCAAGACGATAGTTACCGGATAAGGCGCAGCGGTCGGGCTGAAC
GGGGGGTTCGTGCACACAGCCCAGCTTGGAGCGAACGACCTACACCGAACTGAGATACCTACAGCGTGAG
CTATGAGAAAGCGCCACGCTTCCCGAAGGGAGAAAGGCGGACAGGTATCCGGTAAGCGGCAGGGTCGGAA
CAGGAGAGCGCACGAGGGAGCTTCCAGGGGGAAACGCCTGGTATCTTTATAGTCCTGTCGGGTTTCGCCA
CCTCTGACTTGAGCGTCGATTTTTGTGATGCTCGTCAGGGGGGCGGAGCCTATGGAAAAACGCCAGCAAC
GCGGCCTTTTTACGGTTCCTGGCCTTTTGCTGGCCTTTTGCTCACATGTTCTTTCCTGCGTTATCCCCTG
ATTCTGTGGATAACCGTATTACCGCCTTTGAGTGAGCTGATACCGCTCGCCGCAGCCGAACGACCGAGCG
CAGCGAGTCAGTGAGCGAGGAAGCGGAAGAGCGCCTGATGCGGTATTTTCTCCTTACGCATCTGTGCGGT
ATTTCACACCGCAATGGTGCACTCTCAGTACAATCTGCTCTGATGCCGCATAGTTAAGCCAGTATACACT
CCGCTATCGCTACGTGACTGGGTCATGGCTGCGCCCCGACACCCGCCAACACCCGCTGACGCGCCCTGAC
GGGCTTGTCTGCTCCCGGCATCCGCTTACAGACAAGCTGTGACCGTCTCCGGGAGCTGCATGTGTCAGAG
GTTTTCACCGTCATCACCGAAACGCGCGAGGCAGCTGCGGTAAAGCTCATCAGCGTGGTCGTGAAGCGAT
TCACAGATGTCTGCCTGTTCATCCGCGTCCAGCTCGTTGAGTTTCTCCAGAAGCGTTAATGTCTGGCTTC
TGATAAAGCGGGCCATGTTAAGGGCGGTTTTTTCCTGTTTGGTCACTGATGCCTCCGTGTAAGGGGGATT
TCTGTTCATGGGGGTAATGATACCGATGAAACGAGAGAGGATGCTCACGATACGGGTTACTGATGATGAA
CATGCCCGGTTACTGGAACGTTGTGAGGGTAAACAACTGGCGGTATGGATGCGGCGGGACCAGAGAAAAA
TCACTCAGGGTCAATGCCAGCGCTTCGTTAATACAGATGTAGGTGTTCCACAGGGTAGCCAGCAGCATCC
TGCGATGCAGATCCGGAACATAATGGTGCAGGGCGCTGACTTCCGCGTTTCCAGACTTTACGAAACACGG
AAACCGAAGACCATTCATGTTGTTGCTCAGGTCGCAGACGTTTTGCAGCAGCAGTCGCTTCACGTTCGCT
CGCGTATCGGTGATTCATTCTGCTAACCAGTAAGGCAACCCCGCCAGCCTAGCCGGGTCCTCAACGACAG
GAGCACGATCATGCGCACCCGTGGCCAGGACCCAACGCTGCCCGAGATGCGCCGCGTGCGGCTGCTGGAG
ATGGCGGACGCGATGGATATGTTCTGCCAAGGGTTGGTTTGCGCATTCACAGTTCTCCGCAAGAATTGAT
TGGCTCCAATTCTTGGAGTGGTGAATCCGTTAGCGAGGTGCCGCCGGCTTCCATTCAGGTCGAGGTGGCC
CGGCTCCATGCACCGCGACGCAACGCGGGGAGGCAGACAAGGTATAGGGCGGCGCCTACAATCCATGCCA
ACCCGTTCCATGTGCTCGCCGAGGCGGCATAAATCGCCGTGACGATCAGCGGTCCAATGATCGAAGTTAG
GCTGGTAAGAGCCGCGAGCGATCCTTGAAGCTGTCCCTGATGGTCGTCATCTACCTGCCTGGACAGCATG
GCCTGCAACGCGGGCATCCCGATGCCGCCGGAAGCGAGAAGAATCATAATGGGGAAGGCCATCCAGCCTC
GCGTCGCGAACGCCAGCAAGACGTAGCCCAGCGCGTCGGCCGCCATGCCGGCGATAATGGCCTGCTTCTC
GCCGAAACGTTTGGTGGCGGGACCAGTGACGAAGGCTTGAGCGAGGGCGTGCAAGATTCCGAATACCGCA
AGCGACAGGCCGATCATCGTCGCGCTCCAGCGAAAGCGGTCCTCGCCGAAAATGACCCAGAGCGCTGCCG
GCACCTGTCCTACGAGTTGCATGATAAAGAAGACAGTCATAAGTGCGGCGACGATAGTCATGCCCCGCGC
CCACCGGAAGGAGCTGACTGGGTTGAAGGCTCTCAAGGGCATCGGTCGAGATCCCGGTGCCTAATGAGTG
AGCTAACTTACATTAATTGCGTTGCGCTCACTGCCCGCTTTCCAGTCGGGAAACCTGTCGTGCCAGCTGC
ATTAATGAATCGGCCAACGCGCGGGGAGAGGCGGTTTGCGTATTGGGCGCCAGGGTGGTTTTTCTTTTCA
CCAGTGAGACGGGCAACAGCTGATTGCCCTTCACCGCCTGGCCCTGAGAGAGTTGCAGCAAGCGGTCCAC
GCTGGTTTGCCCCAGCAGGCGAAAATCCTGTTTGATGGTGGTTAACGGCGGGATATAACATGAGCTGTCT
TCGGTATCGTCGTATCCCACTACCGAGATATCCGCACCAACGCGCAGCCCGGACTCGGTAATGGCGCGCA
TTGCGCCCAGCGCCATCTGATCGTTGGCAACCAGCATCGCAGTGGGAACGATGCCCTCATTCAGCATTTG
CATGGTTTGTTGAAAACCGGACATGGCACTCCAGTCGCCTTCCCGTTCCGCTATCGGCTGAATTTGATTG
CGAGTGAGATATTTATGCCAGCCAGCCAGACGCAGACGCGCCGAGACAGAACTTAATGGGCCCGCTAACA
GCGCGATTTGCTGGTGACCCAATGCGACCAGATGCTCCACGCCCAGTCGCGTACCGTCTTCATGGGAGAA
AATAATACTGTTGATGGGTGTCTGGTCAGAGACATCAAGAAATAACGCCGGAACATTAGTGCAGGCAGCT
TCCACAGCAATGGCATCCTGGTCATCCAGCGGATAGTTAATGATCAGCCCACTGACGCGTTGCGCGAGAA
GATTGTGCACCGCCGCTTTACAGGCTTCGACGCCGCTTCGTTCTACCATCGACACCACCACGCTGGCACC
CAGTTGATCGGCGCGAGATTTAATCGCCGCGACAATTTGCGACGGCGCGTGCAGGGCCAGACTGGAGGTG
GCAACGCCAATCAGCAACGACTGTTTGCCCGCCAGTTGTTGTGCCACGCGGTTGGGAATGTAATTCAGCT
CCGCCATCGCCGCTTCCACTTTTTCCCGCGTTTTCGCAGAAACGTGGCTGGCCTGGTTCACCACGCGGGA
AACGGTCTGATAAGAGACACCGGCATACTCTGCGACATCGTATAACGTTACTGGTTTCACATTCACCACC
CTGAATTGACTCTCTTCCGGGCGCTATCATGCCATACCGCGAAAGGTTTTGCGCCATTCGATGGTGTCCG
GGATCTCGACGCTCTCCCTTATGCGACTCCTGCATTAGGAAGCAGCCCAGTAGTAGGTTGAGGCCGTTGA
GCACCGCCGCCGCAAGGAATGGTGCATGCAAGGAGATGGCGCCCAACAGTCCCCCGGCCACGGGGCCTGC
CACCATACCCACGCCGAAACAAGCGCTCATGAGCCCGAAGTGGCGAGCCCGATCTTCCCCATCGGTGATG
TCGGCGATATAGGCGCCAGCAACCGCACCTGTGGCGCCGGTGATGCCGGCCACGATGCGTCCGGCGTAGA
GGATCGAGATCTCGATCCCGCGAAATTAATACGACTCACTATAGGGGAATTGTGAGCGGATAACAATTCC
CCTCTAGAAATAATTTTGTTTAACTTTAAGAAGGAGATATACCATGGGCAGCAGCCATCATCATCATCAT
CACAGCAGCGGC
Features (pLannotate 1.2.2; 22 found; start..end, strand, type, name):
      1..18      +  CDS            thrombin site: thrombin recognition and cleavage site
    115..407     +  CDS            SUMO (fragment): cleavable ubiquitin-like protein tag; S. cerevisiae SMT3 (truncated)
   2852..2875    +  CDS            HcRed1 (fragment): far-red fluorescent variant of Heteractis crispa chromoprotein mammalian codon-optimized
   3806..3843    +  CDS            SET1 (fragment): solubility-enhancement tag derived from T7 phage gene 10B
   3851..3898    +  terminator     T7 terminator: transcription terminator for bacteriophage T7 RNA polymerase
   3921..4025    -  CDS            TcR (fragment): tetracycline efflux protein; tet; confers resistance to tetracycline
   4073..4101    -  promoter       tet promoter: E. coli promoter for tetracycline efflux protein gene
   4214..4318    +  promoter       AmpR promoter: bla
   4319..5176    +  CDS            bla: BLAT_ECOLX - Experimental evidence at protein level: Swiss-Prot protein existence level 1. TEM-type are the most prevalent beta-lactamases in enterobacteria; they hydrolyze the beta-lactam bond in susceptible beta-lactam antibiotics, thus conferring resistance to penicillins and cephalosporins. TEM-3 and TEM-4 are capable of hydrolyzing cefotaxime and ceftazidime. TEM-5 is capable of hydrolyzing ceftazidime. TEM-6 is capable of hydrolyzing ceftazidime and aztreonam. TEM-8/CAZ-2, TEM- 16/CAZ-7 and TEM-24/CAZ-6 are markedly active against ceftazidime. IRT- 4 shows resistance to beta-lactamase in
   5350..5938    +  rep_origin     ori: high-copy-number ColE1/pMB1/pBR322/pUC origin of replication
   6124..6263    -  misc_feature   bom: basis of mobility region from pBR322
   6365..6556    -  CDS            rop: Rop protein, which maintains plasmids at low copy number; rop
   6573..6953    +  CDS            YPB1_ECOLX: Protein predicted: Swiss-Prot protein existence level 4. From Escherichia coli.
   7195..7819    -  CDS            TcR (fragment): tetracycline efflux protein; tet; confers resistance to tetracycline
   7834..7855    -  protein_bind   CAP binding site: CAP binding activates transcription in the presence of cAMP. E. coli catabolite activator protein
   7868..8950    -  CDS            lacI: lac repressor; lacI; The lac repressor binds to the lac operator to inhibit transcription in E. coli. This inhibition can be relieved by adding lactose or isopropyl-β-D-thiogalactopyranoside (IPTG).
   8951..9028    -  promoter       lacI promoter: lacI
   9036..9315    -  CDS            TcR (fragment): tetracycline efflux protein; tet; confers resistance to tetracycline
   9337..9355    +  promoter       T7 promoter: promoter for bacteriophage T7 RNA polymerase
   9356..9380    +  protein_bind   lac operator: The lac repressor binds to the lac operator to inhibit transcription in E. coli. This inhibition can be relieved by adding lactose or isopropyl-β-D-thiogalactopyranoside (IPTG). lac repressor encoded by lacI
   9395..9417    +  RBS            RBS: efficient ribosome binding site from bacteriophage T7 gene 10 (Olins and Rangwala, 1989)
   9436..9452    +  CDS            capTEV™ (fragment): composite tag for in vivo biotinylation, TEV protease cleavage, and 6xHis tagging
