[The description below was written by a language model from this plasmid's Addgene catalogue record and pLannotate feature annotations shown in this document.]
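Description:
pC0058 PinCas13 (B02) His6-TwinStrep-SUMO-BsaI is a bacterial expression plasmid of about 9.5 kb for producing the Cas13 effector of Prevotella intermedia as a tagged, purifiable fusion protein. The backbone is a pBR322/pET-style vector carrying a ColE1/pMB1-type origin together with the bom site and the rop gene, which normally holds copy number down (the catalogue lists copy number as unknown). Selection is by ampicillin through the bla beta-lactamase gene and its own promoter. Several short tetracycline-resistance fragments and a tet promoter are annotated, but these are remnants of the parental backbone rather than a working marker.

Expression is driven by a T7 promoter followed by a lac operator and the strong phage T7 gene 10 ribosome binding site, with a T7 terminator downstream. A lacI gene on the plasmid supplies repressor, so transcription is held off until IPTG induction in a host that provides T7 RNA polymerase. The reading frame crosses the numbering origin of the circular sequence. It starts with a histidine-tag region (annotated as a composite-tag fragment), continues through a thrombin site and a truncated yeast SMT3 SUMO domain, and then enters the roughly 3.4 kb Cas13 insert. The Twin-Strep tag named in the title is not annotated separately, nor is the Cas13 coding sequence. The small HcRed1 and SET1 hits are most likely spurious matches. SUMO can aid solubility and can be removed by SUMO protease after affinity capture.

The record is inconsistent on subtype: the purpose field says Cas13b, whereas the alternative name says Cas13a. The associated work concerns multiplexed nucleic acid detection using Cas13, Cas12a and Csm6, which suggests the plasmid is used to make recombinant enzyme for such assays.
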