Addgene plasmid #115208: pC0058 PinCas13 (B02) His6-TwinStrep-SUMO-BsaI
Purpose: Expresses PinCas13b from a SUMO-tagged bacterial expression construct
Depositing lab: Feng Zhang. Depositing organization: Broad Institute. Publication: Multiplexed and portable nucleic acid detection platform with Cas13, Cas12a, and Csm6. Gootenberg JS, Abudayyeh OO, Kellner MJ, Joung J, Collins JJ, Zhang F. Science. 2018 Apr 27;360(6387):439-444. doi: 10.1126/science.aaq0179. Epub 2018 Feb 15. PubMed 29449508.
Backbone
  Vector backbone: SUMO bacterial expression vector
  Backbone size w/o insert (bp): 6087
  Total vector size (bp): 9465
  Vector type: Bacterial Expression
Growth in bacteria
  Bacterial resistance: Ampicillin, 100 μg/mL
  Growth temperature: 37°C
  Growth strain: DH5alpha
  Copy number: Unknown
Gene/Insert
  Gene/Insert name: PinCas13 (alt name: Cas13a from Prevotella intermedia)
  Species: Prevotella intermedia
  Insert size (bp): 3378
  Tag / fusion protein: SUMO
Terms and licenses: Academic/Nonprofit Terms; Industry Terms: Not Available to Industry
How to cite: pC0058 PinCas13 (B02) His6-TwinStrep-SUMO-BsaI was a gift from Feng Zhang (Addgene plasmid # 115208 ; http://n2t.net/addgene:115208 ; RRID:Addgene_115208)
